>Addgene plasmid #154187 | pETDuet1-LanCL2-H264A-C-Ter-His | addgene full sequence | sequence record 305911 | Addgene NGS Result
ACCCACGCCGAAACAAGCGCTCATGAGCCCGAAGTGGCGAGCCCGATCTTCCCCATCGGTGATGTCGGCG
ATATAGGCGCCAGCAACCGCACCTGTGGCGCCGGTGATGCCGGCCACGATGCGTCCGGCGTAGAGGATCG
AGATCGATCTCGATCCCGCGAAATTAATACGACTCACTATAGGGGAATTGTGAGCGGATAACAATTCCCC
TCTAGAAATAATTTTGTTTAACTTTAAGAAGGAGATATACCATGGGCGAGACCATGTCAAAGAGGCTGAA
GCTCCACCTGGGAGGGGAGGCAGAAATGGAGGAACGGGCGTTCGTCAACCCCTTCCCGGACTACGAGGCC
GCCGCCGGGGCGCTGCTCGCCTCCGGAGCGGCCGAAGAGACAGGCTGTGTTCGTCCCCCGGCCACCCCGG
ATGAGCCCGGCCTCCCTTTTCATCAGGACGGGAAGATCATTCATAATTTCATAAGACGGATCCAGACCAA
AATTAAAGATCTTCTGCAGCAAATGGAAGAAGGGCTGAAGACAGCTGATCCCCATGACTGCTCTGCTTAT
ACTGGCTGGACAGGCATAGCCCTTTTGTACCTGCAGTTGTACCGGGTCACATGTGACCAAACCTACCTGC
TCCGATCCCTGGATTACGTAAAAAGAACACTTCGGAATCTGAATGGCCGCAGGGTCACCTTCCTCTGTGG
GGATGCTGGCCCCCTGGCTGTTGGAGCTGTGATTTATCACAAACTCAGAAGTGACTGTGAGTCCCAGGAA
TGTGTCACAAAACTTTTGCAGCTCCAGAGATCGGTTGTCTGCCAAGAATCAGACCTTCCTGATGAGCTGC
TTTATGGACGGGCAGGTTATCTGTATGCCTTACTGTACCTGAACACAGAGATAGGTCCAGGCACCGTGTG
TGAGTCAGCTATTAAAGAGGTAGTCAATGCTATTATTGAATCGGGTAAGACTTTGTCAAGGGAAGAAAGA
AAAACGGAGCGCTGCCCGCTGTTGTACCAGTGGCACCGGAAGCAGTACGTTGGAGCAGCCGCCGGCATGG
CTGGAATTTACTATATGTTAATGCAGCCGGCAGCAAAAGTGGACCAAGAAACCTTGACAGAAATGGTGAA
ACCCAGTATTGATTATGTGCGCCACAAAAAATTCCGATCTGGGAATTACCCATCATCATTAAGCAATGAA
ACAGACCGGCTGGTGCACTGGTGCCACGGCGCCCCGGGGGTCATCCACATGCTCATGCAGGCGTACAAGG
TCTTTAAGGAGGAGAAGTACTTGAAAGAGGCCATGGAGTGTAGCGATGTGATTTGGCAGCGAGGTTTGCT
GCGGAAGGGCTACGGGATATGCCATGGGACTGCTGGCAACGGCTATTCCTTCCTGTCCCTTTACCGTCTC
ACGCAGGATAAGAAGTACCTCTACCGAGCTTGCAAGTTTGCAGAGTGGTGTCTAGATTACGGAGCACACG
GGTGCCGCATTCCTGACAGACCCTATTCGCTCTTTGAAGGCATGGCTGGCGCTATTCACTTTCTCTCTGA
TGTCCTGGGACCAGAGACATCACGGTTTCCAGCATTTGAACTTGACTCTTCGAAGAGGGATCATCACCAT
CATCACCACGCGGCCGCATAATGCTTAAGTCGAACAGAAAGTAATCGTATTGTACACGGCCGCATAATCG
AAATTAATACGACTCACTATAGGGGAATTGTGAGCGGATAACAATTCCCCATCTTAGTATATTAGTTAAG
TATAAGAAGGAGATATACATATGGCAGATCTCAATTGGATATCGGCCGGCCACGCGATCGCTGACGTCGG
TACCCTCGAGTCTGGTAAAGAAACCGCTGCTGCGAAATTTGAACGCCAGCACATGGACTCGTCTACTAGC
GCAGCTTAATTAACCTAGGCTGCTGCCACCGCTGAGCAATAACTAGCATAACCCCTTGGGGCCTCTAAAC
GGGTCTTGAGGGGTTTTTTGCTGAAAGGAGGAACTATATCCGGATTGGCGAATGGG
[124 nt withheld, positions 2017-2140]
C
[91 nt withheld, positions 2142-2232]
A
[49 nt withheld, positions 2234-2282]
CCTTTGACGTTGGAGTCCACGTTCTTT
[37 nt withheld, positions 2310-2346]
ACCCTATCTCGGTCTATTCTTTTGATTTATAAGGGATTTTGCCGATTTCGGCCTATTGGTTAAAAAATGA
GCTGATTTAACAAAAATTTAACGCGAATTTTAACAAAATATTAACGTTTACAATTTCTGGCGGCACGATG
GCATGAGATTATCAAAAAGGATCTTCACCTAGATCCTTTTAAATTAAAAATGAAGTTTTAAATCAATCTA
AAGTATATATGAGTAAACTTGGTCTGACAGTTACCAATGCTTAATCAGTGAGGCACCTATCTCAGCGATC
TGTCTATTTCGTTCATCCATAGTTGCCTGACTCCCCGTCGTGTAGATAACTACGATACGGGAGGGCTTAC
CATCTGGCCCCAGTGCTGCAATGATACCGCGAGACCCACGCTCACCGGCTCCAGATTTATCAGCAATAAA
CCAGCCAGCCGGAAGGGCCGAGCGCAGAAGTGGTCCTGCAACTTTATCCGCCTCCATCCAGTCTATTAAT
TGTTGCCGGGAAGCTAGAGTAAGTAGTTCGCCAGTTAATAGTTTGCGCAACGTTGTTGCCATTGCTACAG
GCATCGTGGTGTCACGCTCGTCGTTTGGTATGGCTTCATTCAGCTCCGGTTCCCAACGATCAAGGCGAGT
TACATGATCCCCCATGTTGTGCAAAAAAGCGGTTAGCTCCTTCGGTCCTCCGATCGTTGTCAGAAGTAAG
TTGGCCGCAGTGTTATCACTCATGGTTATGGCAGCACTGCATAATTCTCTTACTGTCATGCCATCCGTAA
GATGCTTTTCTGTGACTGGTGAGTACTCAACCAAGTCATTCTGAGAATAGTGTATGCGGCGACCGAGTTG
CTCTTGCCCGGCGTCAATACGGGATAATACCGCGCCACATAGCAGAACTTTAAAAGTGCTCATCATTGGA
AAACGTTCTTCGGGGCGAAAACTCTCAAGGATCTTACCGCTGTTGAGATCCAGTTCGATGTAACCCACTC
GTGCACCCAACTGATCTTCAGCATCTTTTACTTTCACCAGCGTTTCTGGGTGAGCAAAAACAGGAAGGCA
AAATGCCGCAAAAAAGGGAATAAGGGCGACACGGAAATGTTGAATACTCATACTCTTCCTTTTTCAATCA
TGATTGAAGCATTTATCAGGGTTATTGTCTCATGAGCGGATACATATTTGAATGTATTTAGAAAAATAAA
CAAATAGGTCATGACCAAAATCCCTTAACGTGAGTTTTCGTTCCACTGAGCGTCAGACCCCGTAGAAAAG
ATCAAAGGATCTTCTTGAGATCCTTTTTTTCTGCGCGTAATCTGCTGCTTGCAAACAAAAAAACCACCGC
TACCAGCGGTGGTTTGTTTGCCGGATCAAGAGCTACCAACTCTTTTTCCGAAGGTAACTGGCTTCAGCAG
AGCGCAGATACCAAATACTGTCCTTCTAGTGTAGCCGTAGTTAGGCCACCACTTCAAGAACTCTGTAGCA
CCGCCTACATACCTCGCTCTGCTAATCCTGTTACCAGTGGCTGCTGCCAGTGGCGATAAGTCGTGTCTTA
CCGGGTTGGACTCAAGACGATAGTTACCGGATAAGGCGCAGCGGTCGGGCTGAACGGGGGGTTCGTGCAC
ACAGCCCAGCTTGGAGCGAACGACCTACACCGAACTGAGATACCTACAGCGTGAGCTATGAGAAAGCGCC
ACGCTTCCCGAAGGGAGAAAGGCGGACAGGTATCCGGTAAGCGGCAGGGTCGGAACAGGAGAGCGCACGA
GGGAGCTTCCAGGGGGAAACGCCTGGTATCTTTATAGTCCTGTCGGGTTTCGCCACCTCTGACTTGAGCG
TCGATTTTTGTGATGCTCGTCAGGGGGGCGGAGCCTATGGAAAAACGCCAGCAACGCGGCCTTTTTACGG
TTCCTGGCCTTTTGCTGGCCTTTTGCTCACATGTTCTTTCCTGCGTTATCCCCTGATTCTGTGGATAACC
GTATTACCGCCTTTGAGTGAGCTGATACCGCTCGCCGCAGCCGAACGACCGAGCGCAGCGAGTCAGTGAG
CGAGGAAGCGGAAGAGCGCCTGATGCGGTATTTTCTCCTTACGCATCTGTGCGGTATTTCACACCGCAAT
GGTGCACTCTCAGTACAATCTGCTCTGATGCCGCATAGTTAAGCCAGTATACACTCCGCTATCGCTACGT
GACTGGGTCATGGCTGCGCCCCGACACCCGCCAACACCCGCTGACGCGCCCTGACGGGCTTGTCTGCTCC
CGGCATCCGCTTACAGACAAGCTGTGACCGTCTCCGGGAGCTGCATGTGTCAGAGGTTTTCACCGTCATC
ACCGAAACGCGCGAGGCAGCTGCGGTAAAGCTCATCAGCGTGGTCGTGAAGCGATTCACAGATGTCTGCC
TGTTCATCCGCGTCCAGCTCGTTGAGTTTCTCCAGAAGCGTTAATGTCTGGCTTCTGATAAAGCGGGCCA
TGTTAAGGGCGGTTTTTTCCTGTTTGGTCACTGATGCCTCCGTGTAAGGGGGATTTCTGTTCATGGGGGT
AATGATACCGATGAAACGAGAGAGGATGCTCACGATACGGGTTACTGATGATGAACATGCCCGGTTACTG
GAACGTTGTGAGGGTAAACAACTGGCGGTATGGATGCGGCGGGACCAGAGAAAAATCACTCAGGGTCAAT
GCCAGCGCTTCGTTAATACAGATGTAGGTGTTCCACAGGGTAGCCAGCAGCATCCTGCGATGCAGATCCG
GAACATAATGGTGCAGGGCGCTGACTTCCGCGTTTCCAGACTTTACGAAACACGGAAACCGAAGACCATT
CATGTTGTTGCTCAGGTCGCAGACGTTTTGCAGCAGCAGTCGCTTCACGTTCGCTCGCGTATCGGTGATT
CATTCTGCTAACCAGTAAGGCAACCCCGCCAGCCTAGCCGGGTCCTCAACGACAGGAGCACGATCATGCT
AGTCATGCCCCGCGCCCACCGGAAGGAGCTGACTGGGTTGAAGGCTCTCAAGGGCATCGGTCGAGATCCC
GGTGCCTAATGAGTGAGCTAACTTACATTAATTGCGTTGCGCTCACTGCCCGCTTTCCAGTCGGGAAACC
TGTCGTGCCAGCTGCATTAATGAATCGGCCAACGCGCGGGGAGAGGCGGTTTGCGTATTGGGCGCCAGGG
TGGTTTTTCTTTTCACCAGTGAGACGGGCAACAGCTGATTGCCCTTCACCGCCTGGCCCTGAGAGAGTTG
CAGCAAGCGGTCCACGCTGGTTTGCCCCAGCAGGCGAAAATCCTGTTTGATGGTGGTTAACGGCGGGATA
TAACATGAGCTGTCTTCGGTATCGTCGTATCCCACTACCGAGATGTCCGCACCAACGCGCAGCCCGGACT
CGGTAATGGCGCGCATTGCGCCCAGCGCCATCTGATCGTTGGCAACCAGCATCGCAGTGGGAACGATGCC
CTCATTCAGCATTTGCATGGTTTGTTGAAAACCGGACATGGCACTCCAGTCGCCTTCCCGTTCCGCTATC
GGCTGAATTTGATTGCGAGTGAGATATTTATGCCAGCCAGCCAGACGCAGACGCGCCGAGACAGAACTTA
ATGGGCCCGCTAACAGCGCGATTTGCTGGTGACCCAATGCGACCAGATGCTCCACGCCCAGTCGCGTACC
GTCTTCATGGGAGAAAATAATACTGTTGATGGGTGTCTGGTCAGAGACATCAAGAAATAACGCCGGAACA
TTAGTGCAGGCAGCTTCCACAGCAATGGCATCCTGGTCATCCAGCGGATAGTTAATGATCAGCCCACTGA
CGCGTTGCGCGAGAAGATTGTGCACCGCCGCTTTACAGGCTTCGACGCCGCTTCGTTCTACCATCGACAC
CACCACGCTGGCACCCAGTTGATCGGCGCGAGATTTAATCGCCGCGACAATTTGCGACGGCGCGTGCAGG
GCCAGACTGGAGGTGGCAACGCCAATCAGCAACGACTGTTTGCCCGCCAGTTGTTGTGCCACGCGGTTGG
GAATGTAATTCAGCTCCGCCATCGCCGCTTCCACTTTTTCCCGCGTTTTCGCAGAAACGTGGCTGGCCTG
GTTCACCACGCGGGAAACGGTCTGATAAGAGACACCGGCATACTCTGCGACATCGTATAACGTTACTGGT
TTCACATTCACCACCCTGAATTGACTCTCTTCCGGGCGCTATCATGCCATACCGCGAAAGGTTTTGCGCC
ATTCGATGGTGTCCGGGATCTCGACGCTCTCCCTTATGCGACTCCTGCATTAGGAAGCAGCCCAGTAGTA
GGTTGAGGCCGTTGAGCACCGCCGCCGCAAGGAATGGTGCATGCAAGGAGATGGCGCCCAACAGTCCCCC
GGCCACGGGGCCTGCCACCAT
Features (pLannotate 1.2.2; 21 found; start..end, strand, type, name):
    165..183     +  promoter       T7 promoter: promoter for bacteriophage T7 RNA polymerase
    184..208     +  protein_bind   lac operator: The lac repressor binds to the lac operator to inhibit transcription in E. coli. This inhibition can be relieved by adding lactose or isopropyl-β-D-thiogalactopyranoside (IPTG). lac repressor encoded by lacI
    223..245     +  RBS            RBS: efficient ribosome binding site from bacteriophage T7 gene 10 (Olins and Rangwala, 1989)
    252..1601    +  CDS            LANCL2: LANC2_HUMAN - Also known as GPR69B, TASP. Experimental evidence at protein level: Swiss-Prot protein existence level 1. Necessary for abscisic acid (ABA) binding on the cell membrane and activation of the ABA signaling pathway in granulocytes. From Homo sapiens (Human).
   1685..1703    +  promoter       T7 promoter: promoter for bacteriophage T7 RNA polymerase
   1704..1728    +  protein_bind   lac operator: The lac repressor binds to the lac operator to inhibit transcription in E. coli. This inhibition can be relieved by adding lactose or isopropyl-β-D-thiogalactopyranoside (IPTG). lac repressor encoded by lacI
   1837..1878    +  CDS            S-Tag (fragment): affinity and epitope tag derived from pancreatic ribonuclease A
   1908..1925    +  CDS            SET1 (fragment): solubility-enhancement tag derived from T7 phage gene 10B
   1933..1980    +  terminator     T7 terminator: transcription terminator for bacteriophage T7 RNA polymerase
   2017..2472    +  rep_origin     f1 ori (sequence partly withheld): f1 bacteriophage origin of replication; arrow indicates direction of (+) strand synthesis
   2587..3447    -  CDS            AmpR: β-lactamase; bla; confers resistance to ampicillin, carbenicillin, and related antibiotics
   3448..3540    -  promoter       AmpR promoter: bla
   3621..4209    +  rep_origin     ori: high-copy-number ColE1/pMB1/pBR322/pUC origin of replication
   4395..4534    -  misc_feature   bom: basis of mobility region from pBR322
   4636..4827    -  CDS            rop: Rop protein, which maintains plasmids at low copy number; rop
   4844..5224    +  CDS            YPB1_ECOLX: Protein predicted: Swiss-Prot protein existence level 4. From Escherichia coli.
   5286..5350    -  CDS            TcR (fragment): tetracycline efflux protein; tet; confers resistance to tetracycline
   5365..5386    -  protein_bind   CAP binding site: CAP binding activates transcription in the presence of cAMP. E. coli catabolite activator protein
   5399..6481    -  CDS            lacI: lac repressor; lacI; The lac repressor binds to the lac operator to inhibit transcription in E. coli. This inhibition can be relieved by adding lactose or isopropyl-β-D-thiogalactopyranoside (IPTG).
   6482..6559    -  promoter       lacI promoter: lacI
   6567..139     -  CDS            TcR (fragment) (across the origin): tetracycline efflux protein; tet; confers resistance to tetracycline
