[The description below was written by a language model from this plasmid's Addgene catalogue record and pLannotate feature annotations shown in this document.]
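Description:
pETDuet1-LanCL2-H264A-C-Ter-His is a bacterial expression plasmid built on the pETDuet-1 backbone for producing a point mutant of human LanC-like protein 2 (LanCL2) in E. coli. The sequenced record is 6,707 nt. It is maintained through a ColE1/pBR322-type origin accompanied by the rop gene and the bom region, consistent with the low copy number recorded, and it is selected with ampicillin through the β-lactamase gene and its own promoter. An f1 origin is also present, along with short residual tetracycline-resistance fragments that are backbone remnants rather than functional markers.

The LanCL2 coding sequence sits in the first of the two Duet expression cassettes, downstream of a T7 promoter, a lac operator and the T7 gene 10 ribosome binding site. The insert is listed as 1,368 bp, carries the His264-to-Ala substitution, and is fused to a C-terminal hexahistidine tag. The tag is not annotated separately in the feature table, whose LANCL2 annotation covers 1,350 bp. The plasmid-borne lacI gene supplies lac repressor, so transcription stays repressed until IPTG is added in a host that provides T7 RNA polymerase. The second T7 promoter/lac operator cassette appears to be empty, with only the vector's S-tag fragment and the T7 terminator annotated downstream of it.

The stated purpose is bacterial expression of LanCL2-H264A, and the His tag would allow purification by metal-affinity chromatography. The associated publication concerns LanCL proteins adding glutathione to dehydroamino acids in the proteome. The record does not state what effect the H264A substitution has.
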