Addgene plasmid #154187: pETDuet1-LanCL2-H264A-C-Ter-His
Purpose: To express LanCL2-H264A in bacterial cells
Depositing lab: Wilfred van der Donk. Depositing organization: University of Illinois at Urbana-Champaign. Publication: LanCLs add glutathione to dehydroamino acids generated at phosphorylated sites in the proteome. Lai KY, Galan SRG, Zeng Y, Zhou TH, He C, Raj R, Riedl J, Liu S, Chooi KP, Garg N, Zeng M, Jones LH, Hutchings GJ, Mohammed S, Nair SK, Chen J, Davis BG, van der Donk WA. Cell. 2021 Apr 27. pii: S0092-8674(21)00436-0. doi: 10.1016/j.cell.2021.04.001. PubMed 33932340.
Backbone
  Vector backbone: pETDuet-1
  Vector type: Bacterial Expression
Growth in bacteria
  Bacterial resistance: Ampicillin, 100 μg/mL
  Growth temperature: 37°C
  Growth strain: DH5alpha
  Copy number: Low Copy
Gene/Insert
  Gene/Insert name: LanCL2 (alt name: LanC-like protein 2)
  Species: H. sapiens (human)
  Insert size (bp): 1368
  Mutation: His264->Ala264
  Tag / fusion protein: Hexahistidine (C terminal on insert)
  Cloning method: Gibson Cloning
  Sequencing primers: 5′ pET Upstream Primer 5′ (ATG CGT CCG GCG TAG A) 3’
Terms and licenses: Academic/Nonprofit Terms; Industry Terms: Not Available to Industry
How to cite: pETDuet1-LanCL2-H264A-C-Ter-His was a gift from Wilfred van der Donk (Addgene plasmid # 154187 ; http://n2t.net/addgene:154187 ; RRID:Addgene_154187)
